Addgene plasmid #63152: pXRU3
Purpose: (Empty Backbone) Ura3 marker pXR vector uses for both plasmid assembly in vivo, as well as targeted genomic integration.
Depositing lab: Marc Gartenberg. Depositing organization: Rutgers, The State University of New Jersey. Publication: A series of conditional shuttle vectors for targeted genomic integration in budding yeast. Chou CC, Patel MT, Gartenberg MR. FEMS Yeast Res. 2015 May;15(3):fov010. doi: 10.1093/femsyr/fov010. Epub 2015 Mar 2. PubMed 25736914.
Backbone
  Vector backbone: pXR
  Vector type: Bacterial Expression, Yeast Expression, Cre/Lox
  Selectable markers: URA3
Growth in bacteria
  Bacterial resistance: Ampicillin, 100 μg/mL
  Growth temperature: 37°C
  Growth strain: DH5alpha
  Copy number: Low Copy
Terms and licenses: Academic/Nonprofit Terms; Industry Terms: Not Available to Industry
How to cite: pXRU3 was a gift from Marc Gartenberg (Addgene plasmid # 63152 ; http://n2t.net/addgene:63152 ; RRID:Addgene_63152)
