[The description below was written by a language model from this plasmid's Addgene catalogue record and pLannotate feature annotations shown in this document.]
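Description:
pXRU3 is an empty-backbone E. coli/budding yeast shuttle vector of the pXR series, a 5,570-nt plasmid built on a pRS/pBluescript-like framework. In bacteria it replicates from a ColE1/pUC-type origin and is selected with ampicillin through the β-lactamase gene and its native promoter. The feature annotation calls this origin high copy, whereas the catalogue entry lists the plasmid as low copy. An f1 phage origin is also present. In yeast, selection relies on the S. cerevisiae URA3 gene under its own promoter, which complements uracil auxotrophy and can be counterselected with 5-fluoroorotic acid.

The defining feature is a CEN6/ARS module flanked by two loxP sites in the same orientation. While this cassette is intact, the plasmid is maintained as a stable, centromeric episome in yeast, which suits it to in vivo plasmid assembly by homologous recombination. Cre recombinase should excise the centromere and replication origin, leaving a molecule that cannot propagate autonomously. URA3 selection then retains only cells in which the plasmid has integrated into the genome at a locus homologous to the cloned sequence. This conditional behaviour matches the stated purpose of serving both for assembly and for targeted genomic integration.

Cloning takes place in a pBluescript multiple cloning site flanked by T7 and T3 promoters. It sits within a lacZα fragment downstream of the lac promoter, operator and CAP binding site, an arrangement generally used for blue/white screening. No insert is present, and the short bom and lacI fragments annotated are backbone remnants.
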