Features (pLannotate 1.2.2; 19 found; start..end, strand, type, name):
     91..140     +  misc_feature   bom (fragment): basis of mobility region from pBR322
    148..363     +  promoter       URA3 promoter: S. cerevisiae URA3
    364..1167    +  CDS            URA3: orotidine-5'-phosphate decarboxylase, required for uracil biosynthesis; S. cerevisiae URA3; yeast auxotrophic marker, counterselectable with 5-fluoroorotic acid (5-FOA)
   1246..1297    +  misc_feature   bom (fragment): basis of mobility region from pBR322
   1325..1753    -  rep_origin     f1 ori (sequence partly withheld): f1 bacteriophage origin of replication; arrow indicates direction of (+) strand synthesis
   1757..1912    -  CDS            lacZα (fragment): LacZα fragment of β-galactosidase; lacZ fragment
   1920..1938    +  promoter       T7 promoter: promoter for bacteriophage T7 RNA polymerase
   1947..2054    -  misc_feature   MCS: pBluescript multiple cloning site
   2067..2085    -  promoter       T3 promoter: promoter for bacteriophage T3 RNA polymerase
   2130..2146    -  protein_bind   lac operator: The lac repressor binds to the lac operator to inhibit transcription in E. coli. This inhibition can be relieved by adding lactose or isopropyl-β-D-thiogalactopyranoside (IPTG). lac repressor encoded by lacI
   2154..2184    -  promoter       lac promoter: promoter for the E. coli lac operon
   2199..2220    -  protein_bind   CAP binding site: CAP binding activates transcription in the presence of cAMP. E. coli catabolite activator protein
   2233..2325    -  CDS            lacI (fragment): lac repressor; lacI; The lac repressor binds to the lac operator to inhibit transcription in E. coli. This inhibition can be relieved by adding lactose or isopropyl-β-D-thiogalactopyranoside (IPTG).
   2508..3096    -  rep_origin     ori: high-copy-number ColE1/pMB1/pBR322/pUC origin of replication
   3267..4127    -  CDS            AmpR: β-lactamase; bla; confers resistance to ampicillin, carbenicillin, and related antibiotics
   4128..4219    -  promoter       AmpR promoter: bla
   4254..4287    -  protein_bind   loxP: Cre-mediated recombination occurs in the 8-bp core sequence (GCATACAT). Cre recombinase
   4344..4846    +  misc_feature   CEN/ARS: S. cerevisiae CEN6 centromere fused to an autonomously replicating sequence
   4862..4895    -  protein_bind   loxP: Cre-mediated recombination occurs in the 8-bp core sequence (GCATACAT). Cre recombinase
>Addgene plasmid #63152 | pXRU3 | depositor full sequence | sequence record 104616 | pXRU3
CCCGGAGACGGTCACAGCTTGTCTGTAAGCGGATGCCGGGAGCAGACAAGCCCGTCAGGGCGCGTCAGCG
GGTGTTGGCGGGTGTCGGGGCTGGCTTAACTATGCGGCATCAGAGCAGATTGTACTGAGAGTGCACCATA
CCACCTTTTCAATTCATCATTTTTTTTTTATTCTTTTTTTTGATTTCGGTTTCCTTGAAATTTTTTTGAT
TCGGTAATCTCCGAACAGAAGGAAGAACGAAGGAAGGAGCACAGACTTAGATTGGTATATATACGCATAT
GTAGTGTTGAAGAAACATGAAATTGCCCAGTATTCTTAACCCAACTGCACAGAACAAAAACCTGCAGGAA
ACGAAGATAAATCATGTCGAAAGCTACATATAAGGAACGTGCTGCTACTCATCCTAGTCCTGTTGCTGCC
AAGCTATTTAATATCATGCACGAAAAGCAAACAAACTTGTGTGCTTCATTGGATGTTCGTACCACCAAGG
AATTACTGGAGTTAGTTGAAGCATTAGGTCCCAAAATTTGTTTACTAAAAACACATGTGGATATCTTGAC
TGATTTTTCCATGGAGGGCACAGTTAAGCCGCTAAAGGCATTATCCGCCAAGTACAATTTTTTACTCTTC
GAAGACAGAAAATTTGCTGACATTGGTAATACAGTCAAATTGCAGTACTCTGCGGGTGTATACAGAATAG
CAGAATGGGCAGACATTACGAATGCACACGGTGTGGTGGGCCCAGGTATTGTTAGCGGTTTGAAGCAGGC
GGCAGAAGAAGTAACAAAGGAACCTAGAGGCCTTTTGATGTTAGCAGAATTGTCATGCAAGGGCTCCCTA
TCTACTGGAGAATATACTAAGGGTACTGTTGACATTGCGAAGAGCGACAAAGATTTTGTTATCGGCTTTA
TTGCTCAAAGAGACATGGGTGGAAGAGATGAAGGTTACGATTGGTTGATTATGACACCCGGTGTGGGTTT
AGATGACAAGGGAGACGCATTGGGTCAACAGTATAGAACCGTGGATGATGTGGTCTCTACAGGATCTGAC
ATTATTATTGTTGGAAGAGGACTATTTGCAAAGGGAAGGGATGCTAAGGTAGAGGGTGAACGTTACAGAA
AAGCAGGCTGGGAAGCATATTTGAGAAGATGCGGCCAGCAAAACTAAAAAACTGTATTATAAGTAAATGC
ATGTATACTAAACTCACAAATTAGAGCTTCAATTTAATTATATCAGTTATTACCCTATGCGGTGTGAAAT
ACCGCACAGATGCGTAAGGAGAAAATACCGCATCAGGAAATTGTAAGCGTTAATATTTTGTTAAAATTCG
CGTTAAATTTTTGTTAAATCAGCTCATTTTTTAACCAATAGGCCGAAATCGGCAAAATCCCTTATAAATC
AAAAGAATAGACCGAGATAGGGT
[37 nt withheld, positions 1424-1460]
AAAGAACGTGGACTCCAACGTCAAAGG
[49 nt withheld, positions 1488-1536]
T
[91 nt withheld, positions 1538-1628]
G
[124 nt withheld, positions 1630-1753]
CCATTCGCCATTCAGGCTGCGCAACTGTTGGGAAGGGCGATCGGTGCGGGCCTCTTCGCTATTACGCCAG
CTGGCGAAAGGGGGATGTGCTGCAAGGCGATTAAGTTGGGTAACGCCAGGGTTTTCCCAGTCACGACGTT
GTAAAACGACGGCCAGTGAGCGCGCGTAATACGACTCACTATAGGGCGAATTGGGTACCGGGCCCCCCCT
CGAGGTCGACGGTATCGATAAGCTTGATATCGAATTCCTGCAGCCCGGGGGATCCACTAGTTCTAGAGCG
GCCGCCACCGCGGTGGAGCTCCAGCTTTTGTTCCCTTTAGTGAGGGTTAATTGCGCGCTTGGCGTAATCA
TGGTCATAGCTGTTTCCTGTGTGAAATTGTTATCCGCTCACAATTCCACACAACATACGAGCCGGAAGCA
TAAAGTGTAAAGCCTGGGGTGCCTAATGAGTGAGCTAACTCACATTAATTGCGTTGCGCTCACTGCCCGC
TTTCCAGTCGGGAAACCTGTCGTGCCAGCTGCATTAATGAATCGGCCAACGCGCGGGGAGAGGCGGTTTG
CGTATTGGGCGCTCTTCCGCTTCCTCGCTCACTGACTCGCTGCGCTCGGTCGTTCGGCTGCGGCGAGCGG
TATCAGCTCACTCAAAGGCGGTAATACGGTTATCCACAGAATCAGGGGATAACGCAGGAAAGAACATGTG
AGCAAAAGGCCAGCAAAAGGCCAGGAACCGTAAAAAGGCCGCGTTGCTGGCGTTTTTCCATAGGCTCCGC
CCCCCTGACGAGCATCACAAAAATCGACGCTCAAGTCAGAGGTGGCGAAACCCGACAGGACTATAAAGAT
ACCAGGCGTTTCCCCCTGGAAGCTCCCTCGTGCGCTCTCCTGTTCCGACCCTGCCGCTTACCGGATACCT
GTCCGCCTTTCTCCCTTCGGGAAGCGTGGCGCTTTCTCATAGCTCACGCTGTAGGTATCTCAGTTCGGTG
TAGGTCGTTCGCTCCAAGCTGGGCTGTGTGCACGAACCCCCCGTTCAGCCCGACCGCTGCGCCTTATCCG
GTAACTATCGTCTTGAGTCCAACCCGGTAAGACACGACTTATCGCCACTGGCAGCAGCCACTGGTAACAG
GATTAGCAGAGCGAGGTATGTAGGCGGTGCTACAGAGTTCTTGAAGTGGTGGCCTAACTACGGCTACACT
AGAAGGACAGTATTTGGTATCTGCGCTCTGCTGAAGCCAGTTACCTTCGGAAAAAGAGTTGGTAGCTCTT
GATCCGGCAAACAAACCACCGCTGGTAGCGGTGGTTTTTTTGTTTGCAAGCAGCAGATTACGCGCAGAAA
AAAAGGATCTCAAGAAGATCCTTTGATCTTTTCTACGGGGTCTGACGCTCAGTGGAACGAAAACTCACGT
TAAGGGATTTTGGTCATGAGATTATCAAAAAGGATCTTCACCTAGATCCTTTTAAATTAAAAATGAAGTT
TTAAATCAATCTAAAGTATATATGAGTAAACTTGGTCTGACAGTTACCAATGCTTAATCAGTGAGGCACC
TATCTCAGCGATCTGTCTATTTCGTTCATCCATAGTTGCCTGACTCCCCGTCGTGTAGATAACTACGATA
CGGGAGGGCTTACCATCTGGCCCCAGTGCTGCAATGATACCGCGAGACCCACGCTCACCGGCTCCAGATT
TATCAGCAATAAACCAGCCAGCCGGAAGGGCCGAGCGCAGAAGTGGTCCTGCAACTTTATCCGCCTCCAT
CCAGTCTATTAATTGTTGCCGGGAAGCTAGAGTAAGTAGTTCGCCAGTTAATAGTTTGCGCAACGTTGTT
GCCATTGCTACAGGCATCGTGGTGTCACGCTCGTCGTTTGGTATGGCTTCATTCAGCTCCGGTTCCCAAC
GATCAAGGCGAGTTACATGATCCCCCATGTTGTGCAAAAAAGCGGTTAGCTCCTTCGGTCCTCCGATCGT
TGTCAGAAGTAAGTTGGCCGCAGTGTTATCACTCATGGTTATGGCAGCACTGCATAATTCTCTTACTGTC
ATGCCATCCGTAAGATGCTTTTCTGTGACTGGTGAGTACTCAACCAAGTCATTCTGAGAATAGTGTATGC
GGCGACCGAGTTGCTCTTGCCCGGCGTCAATACGGGATAATACCGCGCCACATAGCAGAACTTTAAAAGT
GCTCATCATTGGAAAACGTTCTTCGGGGCGAAAACTCTCAAGGATCTTACCGCTGTTGAGATCCAGTTCG
ATGTAACCCACTCGTGCACCCAACTGATCTTCAGCATCTTTTACTTTCACCAGCGTTTCTGGGTGAGCAA
AAACAGGAAGGCAAAATGCCGCAAAAAAGGGAATAAGGGCGACACGGAAATGTTGAATACTCATACTCTT
CCTTTTTCAATATTATTGAAGCATTTATCAGGGTTATTGTCTCATGAGCGGATACATATTTGAATGTATT
TAGAAAAATAAACAAATAGGGGTTCAGCTGAAGCTTCGACAACCCTTAATATAACTTCGTATAATGTATG
CTATACGAAGTTATTAGGTCTAGAGATCCCCGCGCACATTTCCCCGAAAAGTGCCACCTGGGTCCTTTTC
ATCACGTACTATAAAAATAATTATAATTTAAATTTTTTAATATAAATATATAAATTAAAAATAGAAAGTA
AAAAAAGAAATTAAAGAAAAAATAGTTTTTGTTTTCCGAAGATGTAAAAGACTCTAGGGGGATCGCCAAC
AAATACTACCTTTTATCTTGCTCTTCCTGCTCTCAGGTATTAATGCCGAATTGTTTCATCTTGTCTGTGT
AGAAGACCACACACGAAAATCCTGTGATTTTACATTTTACTTATCGTTAATCGAATGTATATCTATTTAA
TCTGCTTTTCTTGTCTAATAAATATATATGTAAAGTACGCTTTTTGTTGAAATTTTTTAAACCTTTGTTT
ATTTTTTTTTCTTCATTCCGTAACTCTTCTACCTTCTTTATTTACTTTCTAAAATCCAAATACAAAACAT
AAAAATAAATAAACACAGAGTAAATTCCCAAATTATTCCATCATTAAAAGATACGAGGCGCGTGTAAGTT
ACAGGCAAGCGATGCGAGAACCCTTAATATAACTTCGTATAATGTATGCTATACGAAGTTATTAGGTGAT
ATCAGATCCACTAGCTATAAGGTTGATATTCTCACGAGTAAGCGGCACTTGCTACTTATTGACATTGCAG
ATTTTTGGCTACAGAAATAGTATATTAGAGATTATAATTGCTAATCAAATCAAAATATAAAATTAGTAAA
CCAAACCATTTATACCCTTCCTTAGTAGTTATGGATTGTTTTTTAATGATATTTCTGCAAACCAAAGAAA
GATTGTTATCCAGATAGAATTTAGTTTTGATATTCATTTTTTTGTTGAAGATTGAACGCCATATCTGGGC
CTCATAATTCAAAAGACGGTGCCATTATCGGTAGCGTTTCGCATTGTACTGGATGGCGCGCCTTCAGAAA
TTTCACAGTTGATGAATCGAAAAGAATGGTCTCATTGCAACACGTAAGGTTAAGATGTCCCTTTTTACCA
TTATAGGCAATAAATGAATCATAAAACGACCGTATACTGGTGAAATAGTAGGGAGAACGAGTACCTGTAG
TAAAAAGTATAAATCATAGTTAATCGGGCAATGTCCCTCGATCAAGGAGTATTGTGTCATGTTCGAGACA
AACGCCAACATTTTTGTTTCTTTTGGACAAATGTTGTTTGCATTTATGATCCGTTATATTTTGATCTAAT
GTAGAGTTGCACGTAGTTCTTACTGGCAAAGAAATCT
