>Addgene plasmid #63152 | pXRU3 | addgene partial sequence | sequence record 108415 | M13pUC-Fwd 5'-CCCAGTCACGACGTTGTAAAACG-3'
ATTGGGTACCGGGCCCCCCCTCGAGGTCGACGGTATCGATAAGCTTGATATCGAATTCCTGCAGCCCGGG
GGATCCACTAGTTCTAGAGCGGCCGCCACCGCGGTGGAGCTCCAGCTTTTGTTCCCTTTAGTGAGGGTTA
ATTGCGCGCTTGGCGTAATCATGGTCATAGCTGTTTCCTGTGTGAAATTGTTATCCGCTCACAATTCCAC
ACAACATACGAGCCGGAAGCATAAAGTGTAAAGCCTGGGGTGCCTAATGAGTGAGCTAACTCACATTAAT
TGCGTTGCGCTCACTGCCCGCTTTCCAGTCGGGAAACCTGTCGTGCCAGCTGCATTAATGAATCGGCCAA
CGCGCGGGGAGAGGCGGTTTGCGTATTGGGCGCTCTTCCGCTTCCTCGCTCACTGACTCGCTGCGCTCGG
TCGTTCGGCTGCGGCGAGCGGTATCAGCTCACTCAAAGGCGGTAATACGGTTATCCACAGAATCAGGGGA
TAACGCAGGAAAGAACATGTGAGCAAAAGGCCAGCAAAAGGCCAGGAACCGTAAAAAGGCCGCGTTGCTG
GCGTTTTTCCATAGGCTCCGCCCCCCTGACGAGCATCACAAAAATCGACGCTCAAGTCAGAGGTGGCGAA
ACCCGACAGGACTATAAAGATACCAGGCGTTTCCCCCTGGAAGCTCCCTCGTGCGCTCTCCTGTTCCGAC
CCTGCCGCTTACCGGATACCTGTCCGCCTTTCTCCCTTCGGGAAGCGTGGCGCTTTCTCATAGCTCACGC
TGTAGGTATCTCAGTTCGGTGTAGGTCGTTC
