>Addgene plasmid #63152 | pXRU3 | addgene partial sequence | sequence record 108416 | F1ori-F 5'-GTGGACTCTTGTTCCAAACTGG-3'
GATTTTGCCGATTTCGGCCTATTGGTTAAAAAATGAGCTGATTTAACAAAAATTTAACGCGAATTTTAAC
AAAATATTAACGCTTACAATTTCCTGATGCGGTATTTTCTCCTTACGCATCTGTGCGGTATTTCACACCG
CATAGGGTAATAACTGATATAATTAAATTGAAGCTCTAATTTGTGAGTTTAGTATACATGCATTTACTTA
TAATACAGTTTTTTAGTTTTGCTGGCCGCATCTTCTCAAATATGCTTCCCAGCCTGCTTTTCTGTAACGT
TCACCCTCTACCTTAGCATCCCTTCCCTTTGCAAATAGTCCTCTTCCAACAATAATAATGTCAGATCCTG
TAGAGACCACATCATCCACGGTTCTATACTGTTGACCCAATGCGTCTCCCTTGTCATCTAAACCCACACC
GGGTGTCATAATCAACCAATCGTAACCTTCATCTCTTCCACCCATGTCTCTTTGAGCAATAAAGCCGATA
ACAAAATCTTTGTCGCTCTTCGCAATGTCAACAGTACCCTTAGTATATTCTCCAGTAGATAGGGAGCCCT
TGCATGACAATTCTGCTAACATCAAAAGGCCTCTAGGTTCCTTTGTTACTTCTTCTGCCGCCTGCTTCAA
ACCGCTAACAATACCTGGGCCCACCACACCGTGTGCATTCGTAATGTCTGCCCATTCTGCTATTCTGTAT
ACACCCGCAGAGTACTGCAATTTGACTGTATTACCAATGTCAGCAAATTTTCTGTCTTCGAAGAGTAAAA
AATTGTACTTGGCGGATAATGCCTTTAGCGGCTTAACTGTG
